Addgene plasmid #216341: Golgi-FAST
Purpose: For testing localization of pFAST protein to Golgi complex
Depositing lab: Alison Tebo. Depositing organization: HHMI, Janelia Research Campus.
Backbone
  Vector backbone: Addgene #70113
  Backbone size w/o insert (bp): 3870
  Vector type: Mammalian Expression
Growth in bacteria
  Bacterial resistance: Kanamycin, 50 μg/mL
  Growth temperature: 37°C
  Growth strain: DH5alpha
  Copy number: High Copy
Gene/Insert
  Gene/Insert name: ST6Gal1_pFAST
  Species: pFASTderived from photoactive yellow protein (PYP) from H. Halophila
  Insert size (bp): 594
  Mutation: n/a
  Promoter: CMV
  Tag / fusion protein: myc for FAST protein (C terminal on insert)
  Cloning method: Gibson Cloning
Terms and licenses: Academic/Nonprofit Terms; Industry Terms: Not Available to Industry
Depositor comments: used in HeLa cells
How to cite: Golgi-FAST was a gift from Alison Tebo (Addgene plasmid # 216341 ; http://n2t.net/addgene:216341 ; RRID:Addgene_216341)
