[The description below was written by a language model from this plasmid's Addgene catalogue record and pLannotate feature annotations shown in this document.]
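Description:
Golgi-FAST is a mammalian expression plasmid of 4,464 bp, built by Gibson cloning into a roughly 3.9 kb backbone taken from another deposited plasmid. It is propagated in E. coli at high copy from a ColE1/pUC-type origin under kanamycin selection. The resistance cassette is the dual-purpose arrangement common to this class of vector. A bacterial AmpR (bla) promoter and an SV40 enhancer/early promoter sit upstream of the Tn5 NeoR/KanR aminoglycoside phosphotransferase gene, which is terminated by the HSV TK polyadenylation signal. The same gene therefore gives kanamycin resistance in bacteria and could in principle support G418 selection in mammalian cells. An f1 phage origin is also present. The short ble and bGH poly(A) fragments in the annotation appear to be incidental partial matches rather than functional elements.

The payload is a 594 bp fusion, ST6Gal1_pFAST, driven by the CMV immediate-early enhancer and promoter and terminated by the SV40 poly(A) signal. An N-terminal fragment of human ST6GAL1 (a sialyltransferase), annotated over only about 135 bp, serves here as the Golgi-targeting portion, consistent with the construct's name and purpose. It is joined through residual multiple-cloning-site sequence to pFAST. pFAST is a small fluorogen-activating tag derived from the photoactive yellow protein of Halorhodospira halophila, and the annotation software matches it to the related Y-FAST. Such tags become fluorescent only when a cell-permeant fluorogen is added. A C-terminal Myc epitope follows, which could allow antibody detection independent of the fluorogen. The plasmid is intended for testing localization of pFAST to the Golgi complex, and the depositor notes it was used in HeLa cells.
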