Features (pLannotate 1.2.2; 16 found; start..end, strand, type, name):
    122..916     +  CDS            NeoR/KanR: aminoglycoside phosphotransferase from Tn5; aph(3')-II (or nptII); confers resistance to neomycin, kanamycin, and G418 (Geneticin®)
    937..1089    +  CDS            ble (fragment): BLE_KLEPN - Experimental evidence at protein level: Swiss-Prot protein existence level 1. Binding protein with a strong affinity to the bleomycin family of antibiotics. Binds to CL990; an antimitotic-antibiotic compound. From Klebsiella pneumoniae.
   1148..1195    +  polyA_signal   HSV TK poly(A) signal: herpes simplex virus thymidine kinase polyadenylation signal (Cole and Stacy, 1985)
   1286..1302    -  polyA_signal   bGH poly(A) signal (fragment): bovine growth hormone polyadenylation signal
   1524..2112    +  rep_origin     ori: high-copy-number ColE1/pMB1/pBR322/pUC origin of replication
   2287..2590    +  enhancer       CMV enhancer: human cytomegalovirus immediate early enhancer
   2591..2794    +  promoter       CMV promoter: human cytomegalovirus (CMV) immediate early promoter
   2817..2847    +  misc_feature   MCS (fragment): multiple cloning site
   2854..2988    +  CDS            ST6GAL1 (fragment): SIAT1_HUMAN - Also known as SIAT1. Experimental evidence at protein level: Swiss-Prot protein existence level 1. Transfers sialic acid from CMP-sialic acid to galactose- containing acceptor substrates. From Homo sapiens (Human).
   2989..3020    +  misc_feature   MCS (fragment): multiple cloning site
   3034..3408    +  CDS            Y-FAST: small protein tag, derived from photoactive yellow protein, that allows in vivo fluorescent labeling by addition of a cell-permeant fluorogen (Plamont et al., 2016)
   3418..3444    +  CDS            Myc (fragment): Myc (human c-Myc proto-oncogene) epitope tag
   3478..3599    +  polyA_signal   SV40 poly(A) signal: SV40 polyadenylation signal
   3633..4061    -  rep_origin     f1 ori (sequence partly withheld): f1 bacteriophage origin of replication; arrow indicates direction of (+) strand synthesis
   4088..4192    +  promoter       AmpR promoter: bla
   4194..87      +  promoter       SV40 promoter (across the origin): SV40 enhancer and early promoter
>Addgene plasmid #216341 | Golgi-FAST | addgene full sequence | sequence record 427413 | Addgene NGS Result
ATTTATGCAGAGGCCGAGGCCGCCTCGGCCTCTGAGCTATTCCAGAAGTAGTGAGGAGGCTTTTTTGGAG
GCCTAGGCTTTTGCAAAGATCGATCAAGAGACAGGATGAGGATCGTTTCGCATGATTGAACAAGATGGAT
TGCACGCAGGTTCTCCGGCCGCTTGGGTGGAGAGGCTATTCGGCTATGACTGGGCACAACAGACAATCGG
CTGCTCTGATGCCGCCGTGTTCCGGCTGTCAGCGCAGGGGCGCCCGGTTCTTTTTGTCAAGACCGACCTG
TCCGGTGCCCTGAATGAACTGCAAGACGAGGCAGCGCGGCTATCGTGGCTGGCCACGACGGGCGTTCCTT
GCGCAGCTGTGCTCGACGTTGTCACTGAAGCGGGAAGGGACTGGCTGCTATTGGGCGAAGTGCCGGGGCA
GGATCTCCTGTCATCTCACCTTGCTCCTGCCGAGAAAGTATCCATCATGGCTGATGCAATGCGGCGGCTG
CATACGCTTGATCCGGCTACCTGCCCATTCGACCACCAAGCGAAACATCGCATCGAGCGAGCACGTACTC
GGATGGAAGCCGGTCTTGTCGATCAGGATGATCTGGACGAAGAGCATCAGGGGCTCGCGCCAGCCGAACT
GTTCGCCAGGCTCAAGGCGAGCATGCCCGACGGCGAGGATCTCGTCGTGACCCATGGCGATGCCTGCTTG
CCGAATATCATGGTGGAAAATGGCCGCTTTTCTGGATTCATCGACTGTGGCCGGCTGGGTGTGGCGGACC
GCTATCAGGACATAGCGTTGGCTACCCGTGATATTGCTGAAGAGCTTGGCGGCGAATGGGCTGACCGCTT
CCTCGTGCTTTACGGTATCGCCGCTCCCGATTCGCAGCGCATCGCCTTCTATCGCCTTCTTGACGAGTTC
TTCTGAGCGGGACTCTGGGGTTCGAAATGACCGACCAAGCGACGCCCAACCTGCCATCACGAGATTTCGA
TTCCACCGCCGCCTTCTATGAAAGGTTGGGCTTCGGAATCGTTTTCCGGGACGCCGGCTGGATGATCCTC
CAGCGCGGGGATCTCATGCTGGAGTTCTTCGCCCACCCTAGGGGGAGGCTAACTGAAACACGGAAGGAGA
CAATACCGGAAGGAACCCGCGCTATGACGGCAATAAAAAGACAGAATAAAACGCACGGTGTTGGGTCGTT
TGTTCATAAACGCGGGGTTCGGTCCCAGGGCTGGCACTCTGTCGATACCCCACCGAGACCCCATTGGGGC
CAATACGCCCGCGTTTCTTCCTTTTCCCCACCCCACCCCCCAAGTTCGGGTGAAGGCCCAGGGCTCGCAG
CCAACGTCGGGGCGGCAGGCCCTGCCATAGCCTCAGGTTACTCATATATACTTTAGATTGATTTAAAACT
TCATTTTTAATTTAAAAGGATCTAGGTGAAGATCCTTTTTGATAATCTCATGACCAAAATCCCTTAACGT
GAGTTTTCGTTCCACTGAGCGTCAGACCCCGTAGAAAAGATCAAAGGATCTTCTTGAGATCCTTTTTTTC
TGCGCGTAATCTGCTGCTTGCAAACAAAAAAACCACCGCTACCAGCGGTGGTTTGTTTGCCGGATCAAGA
GCTACCAACTCTTTTTCCGAAGGTAACTGGCTTCAGCAGAGCGCAGATACCAAATACTGTTCTTCTAGTG
TAGCCGTAGTTAGGCCACCACTTCAAGAACTCTGTAGCACCGCCTACATACCTCGCTCTGCTAATCCTGT
TACCAGTGGCTGCTGCCAGTGGCGATAAGTCGTGTCTTACCGGGTTGGACTCAAGACGATAGTTACCGGA
TAAGGCGCAGCGGTCGGGCTGAACGGGGGGTTCGTGCACACAGCCCAGCTTGGAGCGAACGACCTACACC
GAACTGAGATACCTACAGCGTGAGCTATGAGAAAGCGCCACGCTTCCCGAAGGGAGAAAGGCGGACAGGT
ATCCGGTAAGCGGCAGGGTCGGAACAGGAGAGCGCACGAGGGAGCTTCCAGGGGGAAACGCCTGGTATCT
TTATAGTCCTGTCGGGTTTCGCCACCTCTGACTTGAGCGTCGATTTTTGTGATGCTCGTCAGGGGGGCGG
AGCCTATGGAAAAACGCCAGCAACGCGGCCTTTTTACGGTTCCTGGCCTTTTGCTGGCCTTTTGCTCACA
TGTTCTTTCCTGCGTTATCCCCTGATTCTGTGGATAACCGTATTACCGCCATGCATTAGTTATTAATAGT
AATCAATTACGGGGTCATTAGTTCATAGCCCATATATGGAGTTCCGCGTTACATAACTTACGGTAAATGG
CCCGCCTGGCTGACCGCCCAACGACCCCCGCCCATTGACGTCAATAATGACGTATGTTCCCATAGTAACG
CCAATAGGGACTTTCCATTGACGTCAATGGGTGGAGTATTTACGGTAAACTGCCCACTTGGCAGTACATC
AAGTGTATCATATGCCAAGTACGCCCCCTATTGACGTCAATGACGGTAAATGGCCCGCCTGGCATTATGC
CCAGTACATGACCTTATGGGACTTTCCTACTTGGCAGTACATCTACGTATTAGTCATCGCTATTACCATG
GTGATGCGGTTTTGGCAGTACATCAATGGGCGTGGATAGCGGTTTGACTCACGGGGATTTCCAAGTCTCC
ACCCCATTGACGTCAATGGGAGTTTGTTTTGGCACCAAAATCAACGGGACTTTCCAAAATGTCGTAACAA
CTCCGCCCCATTGACGCAAATGGGCGGTAGGCGTGTACGGTGGGAGGTCTATATAAGCAGAGCTGGTTTA
GTGAACCGTCAGATCCGCTAGCGCTACCGGACTCAGATCTCGAGCTCGCCACCATGATTCACACCAACCT
GAAGAAAAAGTTCAGCTGCTGCGTCCTGGTCTTTCTTCTGTTTGCAGTCATCTGTGTGTGGAAGGAAAAG
AAGAAAGGGAGTTACTATGATTCCTTTAAATTGCAAACCAAGGAATTCCTGCAGTCGACGGTACCGCGGG
CCCGGGATCCACCGGTCGCCACCATGGAGCATGTTGCCTTTGGCAGTGAGGACATCGAGAACACTCTGGC
CAATATGGACGACGAACAACTGGATAGGTTGGCCTTTGGCGTAATTCAGCTCGATGGTGACGGGAATATC
CTGCTGTACAATGCTGCTGAAGGGGACATCACTGGCAGAGATCCCAAACAGGTGATTGGGAAGAACTTCT
TCAAGGATGTTGCACCTGGAACGGATACTCCCGAGTTTTACGGCAAATTCAAGGAAGGCGCAGCGTCAGG
GAATCTGAACACCATGTTCGAATGGACGATACCGACAAGCAGGGGACCAACCAAGGTCAAGGTGCACTTG
AAGAAAGCCCTTTCCGGTGACAGATATTGGGTCTTTGTGAAACGGGTGGGATCCGAACAAAAGCTTATTT
CTGAAGAGGACTTGTAATTAATTAAGCAAGGGCGAATTGTTGTTGTTAACTTGTTTATTGCAGCTTATAA
TGGTTACAAATAAAGCAATAGCATCACAAATTTCACAAATAAAGCATTTTTTTCACTGCATTCTAGTTGT
GGTTTGTCCAAACTCATCAATGTATCTTAAGGCGTAAATTGTAAGCGTTAATATTTTGTTAAAATTCGCG
TTAAATTTTTGTTAAATCAGCTCATTTTTTAACCAATAGGCCGAAATCGGCAAAATCCCTTATAAATCAA
AAGAATAGACCGAGATAGGGT
[37 nt withheld, positions 3732-3768]
AAAGAACGTGGACTCCAACGTCAAAGG
[49 nt withheld, positions 3796-3844]
T
[91 nt withheld, positions 3846-3936]
G
[124 nt withheld, positions 3938-4061]
CAGGTGGCACTTTTCGGGGAAATGTGCGCGGAACCCCTATTTGTTTATTTTTCTAAATACATTCAAATAT
GTATCCGCTCATGAGACAATAACCCTGATAAATGCTTCAATAATATTGAAAAAGGAAGAGTCCTGAGGCG
GAAAGAACCAGCTGTGGAATGTGTGTCAGTTAGGGTGTGGAAAGTCCCCAGGCTCCCCAGCAGGCAGAAG
TATGCAAAGCATGCATCTCAATTAGTCAGCAACCAGGTGTGGAAAGTCCCCAGGCTCCCCAGCAGGCAGA
AGTATGCAAAGCATGCATCTCAATTAGTCAGCAACCATAGTCCCGCCCCTAACTCCGCCCATCCCGCCCC
TAACTCCGCCCAGTTCCGCCCATTCTCCGCCCCATGGCTGACTAATTTTTTTT
